>Addgene plasmid #61842 | pCeru-N1 cyclin A (1557) | addgene partial sequence | sequence record 103839 | CMV-F 5'-CGCAAATGGGCGGTAGGCGTG-3'
CTATATAAGCAGAGCTGGTTTAGTGAACCGTCAGATCCGCTAGCGCTACCGGACTCAGATCTCGAGCTCA
AGCTTGGAATGTTGGGCAACTCTGCGCCGGGGCCTGCGACCCGCGAGGCGGGCTCGGCGCTGCTAGCATT
GCAGCAGACGGCGCTCCAAGAGGACCAGGAGAATATCAACCCGGAAAAGGCAGCGCCCGTCCAACAACCG
CGGACCCGGGCCGCGCTGGCGGTACTGAAGTCCGGGAACCCGCGGGGTCTAGCGCAGCAGCAGAGGCCGA
AGACGAGACGGGTTGCACCCCTTAAGGATCTTCCTGTAAATGATGAGCATGTCACCGTTCCTCCTTGGAA
AGCAAACAGTAAACAGCCTGCGTTCACCATTCATGTGGATGAAGCAGAAAAAGAAGCTCAGAAGAAGCCA
GCTGAATCTCAAAAAATAGAGCGTGAAGATGCCCTGGCTTTTAATTCAGCCATTAGTTTACCTGGACCCA
GAAAACCATTGGTCCCTCTTGATTATCCAATGGATGGTAGTTTTGAGTCACCACATACTATGGACATGTC
AATTGTATTAGAAGATGAAAAGCCAGTGAGTGTTAATGAAGTACCAGACTACCATGAGGATATTCACACA
TACCTTAGGGAAATGGAGGTTAAATGTAAACCTAAAGTGGGTTACATGAAGAAACAGCCAGACATCACTA
ACAGTATGAGAGCTATCCTCGTGGACTGGTTAGTTGAAGTAGGAGAAGAATATAAACTACAGAATGAGAC
CCTGCATTTGGCTGTGAACTACATTGATAGGTTCCTGTCTTCCATGTCAGTGCTGAGAGGAAAACTTCAG
CTTGTGGGCACTGCTGCTATGCTGTTAGCCTCAAAGTTTGAAGAAATATACCCCCCAGAAGTAGCAGAGT
TTGTGTACATTACAGATGATACCTACACCAAGAAACAAGTTCTGAGAATGGAGCATCTAGTTTTGAAAGT
CCTTACTTTTGACTTAGCTGCTCCAACAGTAAATCAGTTTCTTACCCAATACTTTCTGCATCAGCAGCCT
GCAAACTGCAAAGTTGAAAGTTTAGCAATGTTTTTGGGAGAATTAAGTTTGATAGATGCTGACCCAT
