>Addgene plasmid #61842 | pCeru-N1 cyclin A (1557) | addgene partial sequence | sequence record 103843 | SV40pA-R 5'-GAAATTTGTGATGCTATTGC-3'
TTATAAGCTGCAATAAACAAGTTAACAACAACAATTGCATTCATTTTATGTTTCAGGTTCAGGGGGAGGT
GTGGGAGGTTTTTTAAAGCAAGTAAAACCTCTACAAATGTGGTATGGCTGATTATGATCTAGAGTCGCGG
CCGCTTTACTTGTACAGCTCGTCCATGCCGAGAGTGATCCCGGCGGCGGTCACGAACTCCAGCAGGACCA
TGTGATCGCGCTTCTCGTTGGGGTCTTTGCTCAGCTTGGACTGGGTGCTCAGGTAGTGGTTGTCGGGCAG
CAGCACGGGGCCGTCGCCGATGGGGGTGTTCTGCTGGTAGTGGTCGGCGAGCTGCACGCTGCCGTCCTCG
ATGTTGTGGCGGATCTTGAAGTTGGCCTTGATGCCGTTCTTCTGCTTGTCGGCGGTGATATAGACGTTGT
CGCTGATGGCGTTGTACTCCAGCTTGTGCCCCAGGATGTTGCCGTCCTCCTTGAAGTCGATGCCCTTCAG
CTCGATGCGGTTCACCAGGGTGTCGCCCTCGAACTTCACCTCGGCGCGGGTCTTGTAGTTGCCGTCGTCC
TTGAAGAAGATGGTGCGCTCCTGGACGTAGCCTTCGGGCATGGCGGACTTGAAGAAGTCGTGCTGCTTCA
TGTGGTCGGGGTAGCGGGCGAAGCACTGCACGCCCCAGGTCAGGGTGGTCACGAGGGTGGGCCAGGGCAC
GGGCAGCTTGCCGGTGGTGCAGATGAACTTCAGGGTCAGCTTGCCGTAGGTGGCATCGCCCTCGCCCTCG
CCGGACACGCTGAACTTGTGGCCGTTTACGTCGCCGTCCAGCTCGACCAGGATGGGCACCACCCCGGTGA
ACAGCTCCTCGCCCTTGCTCACCATGGTGGCGACCGGTGGATCCCGGGCCCGCGGTACCGTCGACTGCAG
AATTCCCAGATTTAGTGTCTCTGGTGGGTTGAGGAGAGAAACACCATGATACTTTGAATTTTTGTACTTT
TCTCTTATTGACTGTTGTGCATGCTGTGGTGCTTTGAGGTAGGTCTGGTGAAGGTCCATGAGACAAGGCT
TAAGACTTTCCAGGGTATATCCAGTCTTTCGTATTAATGATTCAGGCCAGCTTTGTCCCGTGACTGTGTA
