[The description below was written by a language model from this plasmid's Addgene catalogue record.]
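Description:
pCeru-N1 cyclin A (1557) is a mammalian expression plasmid that produces human cyclin A (CCNA2) fused to the cyan fluorescent protein Cerulean. It is built on the pCeru-N1 backbone, whose manufacturer is not recorded. The "N1" naming and the catalogue entry both indicate that the fluorescent protein is supplied by the backbone and sits at the C terminus of the inserted protein. The plasmid is maintained in E. coli as a high-copy construct under kanamycin selection. The record includes no feature table, so the origin of replication, polyadenylation signal and any mammalian selection marker are not stated.

The cyclin A coding sequence was inserted by restriction cloning between HindIII (5′) and EcoRI (3′), and both sites remain intact. This places it downstream of the CMV promoter, a strong constitutive promoter widely used for expression in transfected mammalian cells. For the fusion to be made, the insert must read through in frame into the Cerulean coding sequence, giving a single cyclin A–Cerulean polypeptide.

The stated purpose is simply mammalian expression of cyclin A with a Cerulean fusion. A fluorescent fusion of this kind lets the abundance and subcellular localisation of the protein be followed in living cells by microscopy. That is relevant for cyclin A2, a cell-cycle regulator whose levels rise and fall through regulated proteolysis. Cerulean's cyan emission also allows it to be combined with spectrally distinct reporters such as yellow or red fluorescent proteins. The record does not specify any particular experimental application.
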