Addgene plasmid #61842: pCeru-N1 cyclin A (1557)
Purpose: mammalian expression of cyclin A with cerulean fusion
Depositing lab: Jonathon Pines. Depositing organization: Gurdon Institute.
Backbone
  Vector backbone: pCeru-N1
  Backbone manufacturer: unknown
  Vector type: Mammalian Expression
Growth in bacteria
  Bacterial resistance: Kanamycin, 50 μg/mL
  Growth temperature: 37°C
  Growth strain: DH5alpha
  Copy number: High Copy
Gene/Insert
  Gene/Insert name: cyclin A
  Species: H. sapiens (human)
  GenBank ID: NM_001237.4
  Entrez Gene: CCNA2 (a.k.a. CCN1, CCNA)
  Promoter: CMV
  Tag / fusion protein: Cerulean (C terminal on backbone)
  Cloning method: Restriction Enzyme; 5′ cloning site HindIII (not destroyed); 3′ cloning site EcoRI (not destroyed)
  Sequencing primers: 5′ CMV-F
Terms and licenses: Academic/Nonprofit Terms; Industry Terms: Not Available to Industry
How to cite: pCeru-N1 cyclin A (1557) was a gift from Jonathon Pines (Addgene plasmid # 61842 ; http://n2t.net/addgene:61842 ; RRID:Addgene_61842)
